Addgene plasmid #126123: pBbB14k-GFP
Purpose: Constitutive expression vector for Escherichia coli. BglBrick compatible.
Depositing lab: Nigel Scrutton. Depositing organization: University of Manchester. Publication: SelProm: A Queryable and Predictive Expression Vector Selection Tool for Escherichia coli. Jervis AJ, Carbonell P, Taylor S, Sung R, Dunstan MS, Robinson CJ, Breitling R, Takano E, Scrutton NS. ACS Synth Biol. 2019 Mar 18. doi: 10.1021/acssynbio.8b00399. PubMed 30870592.
Backbone
  Vector backbone: pBb
  Backbone size w/o insert (bp): 2663
  Vector type: Bacterial Expression, Synthetic Biology
Growth in bacteria
  Bacterial resistance: Kanamycin, 50 μg/mL
  Growth temperature: 37°C
  Growth strain: DH5alpha
  Copy number: High Copy
Gene/Insert
  Gene/Insert name: GFPuv
  Species: Synthetic
  Insert size (bp): 717
  Promoter: J23119
  Cloning method: Unknown
  Sequencing primers: 5′ CTGCGCCATCAGATCCTTGG
Terms and licenses: Academic/Nonprofit Terms; Industry Terms: Not Available to Industry
Depositor comments: Cloning method was In-Fusion.
How to cite: pBbB14k-GFP was a gift from Nigel Scrutton (Addgene plasmid # 126123 ; http://n2t.net/addgene:126123 ; RRID:Addgene_126123)
