[The description below was written by a language model from this plasmid's Addgene catalogue record and pLannotate feature annotations shown in this document.]
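Description:
pBbB14k-GFP is a small (about 3.3 kb) bacterial expression plasmid from the BglBrick-compatible pBb vector family, intended for constitutive gene expression in Escherichia coli and classed as a synthetic biology tool. It replicates from the pBBR1 origin, with the feature table showing both a pBBR1 oriV fragment and the adjacent pBBR1 Rep coding sequence, the plasmid-encoded protein this broad-host-range replicon from Bordetella bronchiseptica requires. The catalogue lists the plasmid as high copy. Selection is by kanamycin, conferred by the neo (nptII) aminoglycoside phosphotransferase gene, which is followed by a lambda t0 terminator. A short annotated fragment of the Tn5 transposase gene next to neo is most likely residual sequence carried over with the Tn5-derived resistance cassette rather than a functional element.

The payload is a simple reporter cassette. The strong constitutive synthetic promoter J23119, from the Registry of Standard Biological Parts, drives GFPuv, a 717 bp Aequorea victoria-derived green fluorescent protein. The annotation software labels this coding sequence as αGFP, a closely related variant. Transcription is stopped by a tandem pair of terminators, rrnB T1 and the phage T7 early terminator T7Te, which insulate the replication and resistance genes downstream. No inducer or repressor gene is annotated, consistent with constitutive expression. The depositor notes that the plasmid was assembled by In-Fusion cloning.

The construct belongs to a set of vectors associated with work on an expression vector selection tool for E. coli. GFP fluorescence provides a readout of the output of this promoter, origin and marker combination, and the BglBrick format should allow the reporter to be exchanged for other genes of interest.
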