Features (pLannotate 1.2.2; 9 found; start..end, strand, type, name):
      7..41      +  promoter       J23119 promoter: bacterial promoter (Registry of Standard Biological Parts BBa J23119)
     87..800     +  CDS            &alpha;GFP: &alpha;GFP is a basic (constitutively fluorescent) long stokes shift fluorescent protein published in 1996, derived from Aequorea victoria.
    836..907     +  terminator     rrnB T1 terminator: transcription terminator T1 from the E. coli rrnB gene
    923..950     +  terminator     T7Te terminator: phage T7 early transcription terminator
   1017..1679    -  CDS            pBBR1 Rep: replication protein for the broad-host-range plasmid pBBR1 from Bordetella bronchiseptica
   1680..2253    -  rep_origin     pBBR1 oriV (fragment): replication origin of the broad-host-range plasmid pBBR1 from Bordetella bronchiseptica; requires the pBBR1 Rep protein for replication
   2266..2360    -  terminator     lambda t0 terminator: transcription terminator from phage lambda
   2394..3185    -  CDS            neo: KKA2_KLEPN - Also known as kan, nptII. Experimental evidence at protein level: Swiss-Prot protein existence level 1. Resistance to kanamycin, neomycin, paromomycin, ribostamycin, butirosin and gentamicin B. From Klebsiella pneumoniae.
   3217..3321    -  CDS            tnpA (fragment): TN5P_ECOLX - Also known as tnp. Experimental evidence at protein level: Swiss-Prot protein existence level 1. Mediates transposition of transposon Tn5 by a 'cut and paste' mechanism. First, the monomeric transposase binds the 19 bp inverted DNA repeats flanking the transposon. Then, dimerization of the DNA- bound transposase creates a synaptic DNA complex. After nicking of the first DNA strand, excision of the transposon proceeds through a series of intermediates. The transposase then mediates the insertion of the transposon at a new site by strand transfer. The activity of the wild- type tran
>Addgene plasmid #126123 | pBbB14k-GFP | addgene full sequence | sequence record 247062 | Addgene NGS Result
GACGTCTTGACAGCTAGCTCAGTCCTAGGTATAATGCTAGCAGGTTTAATCGAATTCAAAAGATCTTTTA
AGAAGGAGATATACATATGAGTAAAGGAGAAGAACTTTTCACTGGAGTTGTCCCAATTCTTGTTGAATTA
GATGGTGATGTTAATGGGCACAAATTTTCTGTCAGTGGAGAGGGTGAAGGTGATGCAACATACGGAAAAC
TTACCCTTAAATTTATTTGCACTACTGGAAAACTACCTGTTCCGTGGCCAACACTTGTCACTACTTTCTC
TTATGGTGTTCAATGCTTTTCCCGTTATCCGGATCACATGAAACGGCATGACTTTTTCAAGAGTGCCATG
CCCGAAGGTTATGTACAGGAACGCACTATATCTTTCAAAGATGACGGGAACTACAAGACGCGTGCTGAAG
TCAAGTTTGAAGGTGATACCCTTGTTAATCGTATCGAGTTAAAAGGTATTGATTTTAAAGAAGATGGAAA
CATTCTCGGACACAAACTGGAGTACAACTATAACTCACACAATGTATACATCACGGCAGACAAACAAAAG
AATGGAATCAAAGCTAACTTCAAAATTCGCCACAACATTGAAGATGGCTCCGTTCAACTAGCAGACCATT
ATCAACAAAATACTCCAATTGGCGATGGCCCTGTCCTTTTACCAGACAACCATTACCTGTCCACACAATC
TGCCCTTTCGAAAGATCCCAACGAAAAGCGTGACCACATGGTCCTTCTTGAGTTTGTAACTGCTGCTGGG
ATTACACATGGCATGGATGAGCTCTACAAATAAGGATCCAAACTCGAGTAAGGATCTCCAGGCATCAAAT
AAAACGAAAGGCTCAGTCGAAAGACTGGGCCTTTCGTTTTATCTGTTGTTTGTCGGTGAACGCTCTCTAC
TAGAGTCACACTGGCTCACCTTCGGGTGGGCCTTTCTGCGTTTATACCTAGGCTACAGCCGATAGTCTGG
AACAGCGCACTTACGGGTTGCTGCGCAACCCAAGTGCTACCGGCGCGGCAGCGTGACCCGTGTCGGCGGC
TCCAACGGCTCGCCATCGTCCAGAAAACACGGCTCATCGGGCATCGGCAGGCGCTGCTGCCCGCGCCGTT
CCCATTCCTCCGTTTCGGTCAAGGCTGGCAGGTCTGGTTCCATGCCCGGAATGCCGGGCTGGCTGGGCGG
CTCCTCGCCGGGGCCGGTCGGTAGTTGCTGCTCGCCCGGATACAGGGTCGGGATGCGGCGCAGGTCGCCA
TGCCCCAACAGCGATTCGTCCTGGTCGTCGTGATCAACCACCACGGCGGCACTGAACACCGACAGGCGCA
ACTGGTCGCGGGGCTGGCCCCACGCCACGCGGTCATTGACCACGTAGGCCAACACGGTGCCGGGGCCGTT
GAGCTTCACGACGGAGATCCAGCGCTCGGCCACCAAGTCCTTGACTGCGTATTGGACCGTCCGCAAAGAA
CGTCCGATGAGCTTGGAAAGTGTCTTCTGGCTGACCACCACGGCGTTCTGGTGGCCCATCTGCGCCACGA
GGTGATGCAGCAGCATTGCCGCCGTGGGTTTCCTCGCAATAAGCCCGGCCCACGCCTCATGCGCTTTGCG
TTCCGTTTGCACCCAGTGACCGGGCTTGTTCTTGGCTTGAATGCCGATTTCTCTGGACTGCGTGGCCATG
CTTATCTCCATGCGGTAGGGGTGCCGCACGGTTGCGGCACCATGCGCAATCAGCTGCAACTTTTCGGCAG
CGCGACAACAATTATGCGTTGCGTAAAAGTGGCAGTCAATTACAGATTTTCTTTAACCTACGCAATGAGC
TATTGCGGGGGGTGCCGCAATGAGCTGTTGCGTACCCCCCTTTTTTAAGTTGTTGATTTTTAAGTCTTTC
GCATTTCGCCCTATATCTAGTTCTTTGGTGCCCAAAGAAGGGCACCCCTGCGGGGTTCCCCCACGCCTTC
GGCGCGGCTCCCCCTCCGGCAAAAAGTGGCCCCTCCGGGGCTTGTTGATCGACTGCGCGGCCTTCGGCCT
TGCCCAAGGTGGCGCTGCCCCCTTGGAACCCCCGCACTCGCCGCCGTGAGGCTCGGGGGGCAGGCGGGCG
GGCTTCGCCCTTCGACTGCCCCCACTCGCATAGGCTTGGGTCGTTCCAGGCGCGTCAAGGCCAAGCCGCT
GCGCGGTCGCTGCGCGAGCCTTGACCCGCCTTCCACTTGGTGTCCAACCGGCAAGCGAAGCGCGCAGGCC
GCAGGCCGGAGGCACTAGTGCTTGGATTCTCACCAATAAAAAACGCCCGGCGGCAACCGAGCGTTCTGAA
CAAATCCAGATGGAGTTCTGAGGTCATTACTGGATCTATCAACAGGAGTCCAAGCGAGCTCTCGAACCCC
AGAGTCCCGCTCAGAAGAACTCGTCAAGAAGGCGATAGAAGGCGATGCGCTGCGAATCGGGAGCGGCGAT
ACCGTAAAGCACGAGGAAGCGGTCAGCCCATTCGCCGCCAAGCTCTTCAGCAATATCACGGGTAGCCAAC
GCTATGTCCTGATAGCGGTCCGCCACACCCAGCCGGCCACAGTCGATGAATCCAGAAAAGCGGCCATTTT
CCACCATGATATTCGGCAAGCAGGCATCGCCATGGGTCACGACGAGATCCTCGCCGTCGGGCATGCGCGC
CTTGAGCCTGGCGAACAGTTCGGCTGGCGCGAGCCCCTGATGCTCTTCGTCCAGATCATCCTGATCGACA
AGACCGGCTTCCATCCGAGTACGTGCTCGCTCGATGCGATGTTTCGCTTGGTGGTCGAATGGGCAGGTAG
CCGGATCAAGCGTATGCAGCCGCCGCATTGCATCAGCCATGATGGATACTTTCTCGGCAGGAGCAAGGTG
AGATGACAGGAGATCCTGCCCCGGCACTTCGCCCAATAGCAGCCAGTCCCTTCCCGCTTCAGTGACAACG
TCGAGCACAGCTGCGCAAGGAACGCCCGTCGTGGCCAGCCACGATAGCCGCGCTGCCTCGTCCTGCAGTT
CATTCAGGGCACCGGACAGGTCGGTCTTGACAAAAAGAACCGGGCGCCCCTGCGCTGACAGCCGGAACAC
GGCGGCATCAGAGCAGCCGATTGTCTGTTGTGCCCAGTCATAGCCGAATAGCCTCTCCACCCAAGCGGCC
GGAGAACCTGCGTGCAATCCATCTTGTTCAATCATGCGAAACGATCCTCATCCTGTCTCTTGATCAGATC
ATGATCCCCTGCGCCATCAGATCCTTGGCGGCAAGAAAGCCATCCAGTTTACTTTGCAGGGCTTCCCAAC
CTTACCAGAGGGCGCCCCAGCTGGCAATTCC
